Addgene plasmid #90128: pMEmafbbP1gfp
Purpose: Gateway Mid-entry clone containing promoter sequence specific for maffbb driving expression of eGFP
Depositing lab: Nathan Lawson. Depositing organization: University of Massachusetts, Worcester. Publication: Robust Identification of Developmentally Active Endothelial Enhancers in Zebrafish Using FANS-Assisted ATAC-Seq. Quillien A, Abdalla M, Yu J, Ou J, Zhu LJ, Lawson ND. Cell Rep. 2017 Jul 18;20(3):709-720. doi: 10.1016/j.celrep.2017.06.070. PubMed 28723572.
Backbone
  Vector backbone: pENTReGFP2
  Vector type: Bacterial Expression
Growth in bacteria
  Bacterial resistance: Kanamycin, 50 μg/mL
  Growth temperature: 37°C
  Growth strain: DH5alpha
  Copy number: High Copy
Gene/Insert
  Gene/Insert name: maffbbP1Egfp
  Species: D. rerio (zebrafish)
  Tag / fusion protein: EGFP (C terminal on insert)
  Cloning method: Gibson Cloning
Terms and licenses: Academic/Nonprofit Terms; Industry Terms: Not Available to Industry
How to cite: pMEmafbbP1gfp was a gift from Nathan Lawson (Addgene plasmid # 90128 ; http://n2t.net/addgene:90128 ; RRID:Addgene_90128)
