[The description below was written by a language model from this plasmid's Addgene catalogue record and pLannotate feature annotations shown in this document.]
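Description:
pMEmafbbP1gfp is a Gateway middle-entry clone built on the pENTReGFP2 backbone, a small (about 3.9 kb) high-copy plasmid that replicates in E. coli from a ColE1/pUC-type origin and is selected with kanamycin through an aph(3')-Ia resistance gene. Although catalogued as a bacterial expression vector, it functions as a shuttle for recombinational cloning rather than for producing protein in bacteria. rrnB T1 and T2 terminators lie upstream of the cassette and insulate it from read-through transcription. A T7 promoter sits just outside attL2, and short lacI and lacZα fragments are backbone remnants.

The payload lies between attL1 and attL2, the sites used in an LR Clonase reaction to move the cassette into a destination vector. According to the record, the insert is a zebrafish promoter sequence (P1) of the mafbb gene, which the record spells inconsistently as mafbb and maffbb. It was introduced by Gibson assembly upstream of EGFP. The feature table does not annotate the promoter itself, but an unannotated stretch of roughly 500 bp between attL1 and the EGFP coding sequence is consistent with its position. A short multiple cloning site follows EGFP, and no polyadenylation signal is annotated within the cassette. The catalogue lists EGFP as a C-terminal tag, but the stated purpose describes a promoter driving eGFP as a reporter, not a fusion protein.

The associated publication concerns identifying developmentally active endothelial enhancers in zebrafish. This suggests the promoter-reporter unit may be combined with other elements in destination vectors for transgenic reporter assays, though the record does not describe that use explicitly.
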