Features (pLannotate 1.2.2; 11 found; start..end, strand, type, name):
     16..604     +  rep_origin     ori: high-copy-number ColE1/pMB1/pBR322/pUC origin of replication
    787..879     +  CDS            lacI (fragment): lac repressor; lacI; The lac repressor binds to the lac operator to inhibit transcription in E. coli. This inhibition can be relieved by adding lactose or isopropyl-β-D-thiogalactopyranoside (IPTG).
    934..961     -  terminator     rrnB T2 terminator: transcription terminator T2 from the E. coli rrnB gene
   1093..1136    +  terminator     rrnB T1 terminator: Escherichia coli rrnB; transcription terminator T1 from the E. coli rrnB gene
   1183..1219    -  CDS            lacZα (fragment): LacZα fragment of β-galactosidase; lacZ fragment
   1235..1334    +  protein_bind   attL1: mutant version of attL; recombination site for the Gateway® LR reaction LR Clonase™
   1871..2587    +  CDS            EGFP: EGFP is a basic (constitutively fluorescent) green fluorescent protein published in 1996, derived from Aequorea victoria. It is reported to be a rapidly-maturing weak dimer with moderate acid sensitivity.
   2588..2653    +  misc_feature   MCS: multiple cloning site
   2674..2773    -  protein_bind   attL2: mutant version of attL; recombination site for the Gateway® LR reaction LR Clonase™
   2791..2809    -  promoter       T7 promoter: promoter for bacteriophage T7 RNA polymerase
   2943..3752    +  CDS            KanR: aminoglycoside phosphotransferase; aph(3')-Ia; confers resistance to kanamycin in bacteria or G418 (Geneticin®) in eukaryotes
>Addgene plasmid #90128 | pMEmafbbP1gfp | addgene full sequence | sequence record 178592 | Addgene NGS Result
GATCAAAGGATCTTCTTGAGATCCTTTTTTTCTGCGCGTAATCTGCTGCTTGCAAACAAAAAAACCACCG
CTACCAGCGGTGGTTTGTTTGCCGGATCAAGAGCTACCAACTCTTTTTCCGAAGGTAACTGGCTTCAGCA
GAGCGCAGATACCAAATACTGTTCTTCTAGTGTAGCCGTAGTTAGGCCACCACTTCAAGAACTCTGTAGC
ACCGCCTACATACCTCGCTCTGCTAATCCTGTTACCAGTGGCTGCTGCCAGTGGCGATAAGTCGTGTCTT
ACCGGGTTGGACTCAAGACGATAGTTACCGGATAAGGCGCAGCGGTCGGGCTGAACGGGGGGTTCGTGCA
CACAGCCCAGCTTGGAGCGAACGACCTACACCGAACTGAGATACCTACAGCGTGAGCTATGAGAAAGCGC
CACGCTTCCCGAAGGGAGAAAGGCGGACAGGTATCCGGTAAGCGGCAGGGTCGGAACAGGAGAGCGCACG
AGGGAGCTTCCAGGGGGAAACGCCTGGTATCTTTATAGTCCTGTCGGGTTTCGCCACCTCTGACTTGAGC
GTCGATTTTTGTGATGCTCGTCAGGGGGGCGGAGCCTATGGAAAAACGCCAGCAACGCGGCCTTTTTACG
GTTCCTGGCCTTTTGCTGGCCTTTTGCTCACATGTTCTTTCCTGCGTTATCCCCTGATTCTGTGGATAAC
CGTATTACCGCCTTTGAGTGAGCTGATACCGCTCGCCGCAGCCGAACGACCGAGCGCAGCGAGTCAGTGA
GCGAGGAAGCGGAAGAGCGCCCAATACGCAAACCGCCTCTCCCCGCGCGTTGGCCGATTCATTAATGCAG
CTGGCACGACAGGTTTCCCGACTGGAAAGCGGGCAGTGAGCGCAACGCAATTAATACGCGTACCGCTAGC
CAGGAAGAGTTTGTAGAAACGCAAAAAGGCCATCCGTCAGGATGGCCTTCTGCTTAGTTTGATGCCTGGC
AGTTTATGGCGGGCGTCCTGCCCGCCACCCTCCGGGCCGTTGCTTCACAACGTTCAAATCCGCTCCCGGC
GGATTTGTCCTACTCAGGAGAGCGTTCACCGACAAACAACAGATAAAACGAAAGGCCCAGTCTTCCGACT
GAGCCTTTCGTTTTATTTGATGCCTGGCAGTTCCCTACTCTCGCGTTAACGCTAGCATGGATGTTTTCCC
AGTCACGACGTTGTAAAACGACGGCCAGTCTTAAGCTCGGGCCCCAAATAATGATTTTATTTTGACTGAT
AGTGACCTGTTCGTTGCAACAAATTGATGAGCAATGCTTTTTTATAATGCCAACTTTGTACAAAAAAGCA
GGCTCGCTATTAATTTTATGTGAAAATACAAGGAAATAAACTTTCACCCAAACTAATCCTGTAATGCTTG
TCACTGAAGAAATAAAATCTTAAATGGCCTTATAGAGTTGGTCAGTTATCAGCATTTGTTCATTTTTTAT
TCTTAAAAACGTACACATTAGGCTTGATAAAACAAATTATATATTTTTTTAAATATTGACATACTTAATT
TAACATTATTATTATTATCGGATATCAGAAACGGGGAAACTTTGACGGGTTTTCTTTAGAGTTTTAGATT
TGTACATTTGAAGTGTGTTTTGGTGCGACTGACAGCTGTGATAGGGCGGAGGGCGTGGCCTCACTGCGCG
GCTGCTTTTAAAGCAGCGTGATTTACTTTCTTTTCAACATACATCCTGCGCTTGTCACCGAGAGACCACC
CGAAGCTAAAAAGCGACGACAAACAGGCTAATAGTTTAAGAGGGAGGTTGGAAGAGCACATCCAGCTTGA
TTCAGAACTGGAGGAATTGTGTTTTCCCCCCTGAACTTTAATTCGCCACCATGGTGAGCAAGGGCGAGGA
GCTGTTCACCGGGGTGGTGCCCATCCTGGTCGAGCTGGACGGCGACGTAAACGGCCACAAGTTCAGCGTG
TCCGGCGAGGGCGAGGGCGATGCCACCTACGGCAAGCTGACCCTGAAGTTCATCTGCACCACCGGCAAGC
TGCCCGTGCCCTGGCCCACCCTCGTGACCACCCTGACCTACGGCGTGCAGTGCTTCAGCCGCTACCCCGA
CCACATGAAGCAGCACGACTTCTTCAAGTCCGCCATGCCCGAAGGCTACGTCCAGGAGCGCACCATCTTC
TTCAAGGACGACGGCAACTACAAGACCCGCGCCGAGGTGAAGTTCGAGGGCGACACCCTGGTGAACCGCA
TCGAGCTGAAGGGCATCGACTTCAAGGAGGACGGCAACATCCTGGGGCACAAGCTGGAGTACAACTACAA
CAGCCACAACGTCTATATCATGGCCGACAAGCAGAAGAACGGCATCAAGGTGAACTTCAAGATCCGCCAC
AACATCGAGGACGGCAGCGTGCAGCTCGCCGACCACTACCAGCAGAACACCCCCATCGGCGACGGCCCCG
TGCTGCTGCCCGACAACCACTACCTGAGCACCCAGTCCGCCCTGAGCAAAGACCCCAACGAGAAGCGCGA
TCACATGGTCCTGCTGGAGTTCGTGACCGCCGCCGGGATCACTCTCGGCATGGACGAGCTGTACAAGTCC
GGACTCAGATCTCGAGCTCAAGCTTCGAATTCTGCAGTCGACGGTACCGCGGGCCCGGGATCCACCGGAT
CTAGATAACTGATACCCAGCTTTCTTGTACAAAGTTGGCATTATAAGAAAGCATTGCTTATCAATTTGTT
GCAACGAACAGGTCACTATCAGTCAAAATAAAATCATTATTTGCCATCCAGCTGATATCCCCTATAGTGA
GTCGTATTACATGGTCATAGCTGTTTCCTGGCAGCTCTGGCCCGTGTCTCAAAATCTCTGATGTTACATT
GCACAAGATAAAAATATATCATCATGAACAATAAAACTGTCTGCTTACATAAACAGTAATACAAGGGGTG
TTATGAGCCATATTCAACGGGAAACGTCGAGGCCGCGATTAAATTCCAACATGGATGCTGATTTATATGG
GTATAAATGGGCTCGCGATAATGTCGGGCAATCAGGTGCGACAATCTATCGCTTGTATGGGAAGCCCGAT
GCGCCAGAGTTGTTTCTGAAACATGGCAAAGGTAGCGTTGCCAATGATGTTACAGATGAGATGGTCAGAC
TAAACTGGCTGACGGAATTTATGCCTCTTCCGACCATCAAGCATTTTATCCGTACTCCTGATGATGCATG
GTTACTCACCACTGCGATCCCCGGAAAAACAGCATTCCAGGTATTAGAAGAATATCCTGATTCAGGTGAA
AATATTGTTGATGCGCTGGCAGTGTTCCTGCGCCGGTTGCATTCGATTCCTGTTTGTAATTGTCCTTTTA
ACAGCGATCGCGTATTTCGTCTCGCTCAGGCGCAATCACGAATGAATAACGGTTTGGTTGATGCGAGTGA
TTTTGATGACGAGCGTAATGGCTGGCCTGTTGAACAAGTCTGGAAAGAAATGCATAAACTTTTGCCATTC
TCACCGGATTCAGTCGTCACTCATGGTGATTTCTCACTTGATAACCTTATTTTTGACGAGGGGAAATTAA
TAGGTTGTATTGATGTTGGACGAGTCGGAATCGCAGACCGATACCAGGATCTTGCCATCCTATGGAACTG
CCTCGGTGAGTTTTCTCCTTCATTACAGAAACGGCTTTTTCAAAAATATGGTATTGATAATCCTGATATG
AATAAATTGCAGTTTCATTTGATGCTCGATGAGTTTTTCTAATCAGAATTGGTTAATTGGTTGTAACACT
GGCAGAGCATTACGCTGACTTGACGGGACGGCGCAAGCTCATGACCAAAATCCCTTAACGTGAGTTACGC
GTCGTTCCACTGAGCGTCAGACCCCGTAGAAAA
